>Addgene plasmid #210982 | pHTN-HaloTag_CDC73:1-531 | addgene full sequence | sequence record 423321 | Addgene NGS Result
TCAATATTGGCCATTAGCCATATTATTCATTGGTTATATAGCATAAATCAATATTGGCTATTGGCCATTG
CATACGTTGTATCTATATCATAATATGTACATTTATATTGGCTCATGTCCAATATGACCGCCATGTTGGC
ATTGATTATTGACTAGTTATTAATAGTAATCAATTACGGGGTCATTAGTTCATAGCCCATATATGGAGTT
CCGCGTTACATAACTTACGGTAAATGGCCCGCCTGGCTGACCGCCCAACGACCCCCGCCCATTGACGTCA
ATAATGACGTATGTTCCCATAGTAACGCCAATAGGGACTTTCCATTGACGTCAATGGGTGGAGTATTTAC
GGTAAACTGCCCACTTGGCAGTACATCAAGTGTATCATATGCCAAGTCCGCCCCCTATTGACGTCAATGA
CGGTAAATGGCCCGCCTGGCATTATGCCCAGTACATGACCTTACGGGACTTTCCTACTTGGCAGTACATC
TACGTATTAGTCATCGCTATTACCATGGTGATGCGGTTTTGGCAGTACACCAATGGGCGTGGATAGCGGT
TTGACTCACGGGGATTTCCAAGTCTCCACCCCATTGACGTCAATGGGAGTTTGTTTTGGCACCAAAATCA
ACGGGACTTTCCAAAATGTCGTAATAACCCCGCCCCGTTGACGCAAATGGGCGGTAGGCGTGTACGGTGG
GAGGTCTATATAAGCAGAGCTGGTTTAGTGAACCGTCAGATCACTAGAAGCTTTATTGCGGTAGTTTATC
ACAGTTAAATTGCTAACGCAGTCAGTGCTTCTGACACAACAGTCTCGAACTTAAGCTGCAGAAGTTGGTC
GTGAGGCACTGGGCAGGTAAGTATCAAGGTTACAAGACAGGTTTAAGGAGACCAATAGAAACTGGGCTTG
TCGAGACAGAGAAGACTCTTGCGTTTCTGATAGGCACCTATTGGTCTTACTGACATCCACTTTGCCTTTC
TCTCCACAGGTGTCCACTCCCAGTTCAATTACAGCTCTTAAGGCTAGAGTATTAATACGACTCACTATAG
GGCTAGCAAAGCCACCATGGCAGAAATCGGTACTGGCTTTCCATTCGACCCCCATTATGTGGAAGTCCTG
GGCGAGCGCATGCACTACGTCGATGTTGGTCCGCGCGATGGCACCCCTGTGCTGTTCCTGCACGGTAACC
CGACCTCCTCCTACGTGTGGCGCAACATCATCCCGCATGTTGCACCGACCCATCGCTGCATTGCTCCAGA
CCTGATCGGTATGGGCAAATCCGACAAACCAGACCTGGGTTATTTCTTCGACGACCACGTCCGCTTCATG
GATGCCTTCATCGAAGCCCTGGGTCTGGAAGAGGTCGTCCTGGTCATTCACGACTGGGGCTCCGCTCTGG
GTTTCCACTGGGCCAAGCGCAATCCAGAGCGCGTCAAAGGTATTGCATTTATGGAGTTCATCCGCCCTAT
CCCGACCTGGGACGAATGGCCAGAATTTGCCCGCGAGACCTTCCAGGCCTTCCGCACCACCGACGTCGGC
CGCAAGCTGATCATCGATCAGAACGTTTTTATCGAGGGTACGCTGCCGATGGGTGTCGTCCGCCCGCTGA
CTGAAGTCGAGATGGACCATTACCGCGAGCCGTTCCTGAATCCTGTTGACCGCGAGCCACTGTGGCGCTT
CCCAAACGAGCTGCCAATCGCCGGTGAGCCAGCGAACATCGTCGCGCTGGTCGAAGAATACATGGACTGG
CTGCACCAGTCCCCTGTCCCGAAGCTGCTGTTCTGGGGCACCCCAGGCGTTCTGATCCCACCGGCCGAAG
CCGCTCGCCTGGCCAAAAGCCTGCCTAACTGCAAGGCTGTGGACATCGGCCCGGGTCTGAATCTGCTGCA
AGAAGACAACCCGGACCTGATCGGCAGCGAGATCGCGCGCTGGCTGTCGACGCTCGAGATTTCCGGCGAG
CCAACCACTGAGGATCTGTACTTTCAGAGCGATAACGCGATCGCTTCCGAATTC
[1593 nt withheld, positions 2015-3607]
TGATGATCTAGATTTGGGCCCAATTCCTGCAGGATTTTGCGGCCGCTTGCTGAGTTGGCTGCTGCCACCG
CTGAGCAATAACTAGCATAACCCCTTGGCCGCTTCGAGCAGACATGATAAGATACATTGATGAGTTTGGA
CAAACCACAACTAGAATGCAGTGAAAAAAATGCTTTATTTGTGAAATTTGTGATGCTATTGCTTTATTTG
TAACCATTATAAGCTGCAATAAACAAGTTAACAACAACAATTGCATTCATTTTATGTTTCAGGTTCAGGG
GGAGATGTGGGAGGTTTTTTTAAGCAAGTAAAACCTCTACAAATGTGGTAAAATCGAATTTTAACAAAAT
ATTAACGCTTACAATTTCCTGATGCGGTATTTTCTCCTTACGCATCTGTGCGGTATTTCACACCGCATAC
GCGGATCTGCGCAGCACCATGGCCTGAAATAACCTCTGAAAGAGGAACTTGGTTAGGTACCTTCTGAGGC
GGAAAGAACCAGCTGTGGAATGTGTGTCAGTTAGGGTGTGGAAAGTCCCCAGGCTCCCCAGCAGGCAGAA
GTATGCAAAGCATGCATCTCAATTAGTCAGCAACCAGGTGTGGAAAGTCCCCAGGCTCCCCAGCAGGCAG
AAGTATGCAAAGCATGCATCTCAATTAGTCAGCAACCATAGTCCCGCCCCTAACTCCGCCCATCCCGCCC
CTAACTCCGCCCAGTTCCGCCCATTCTCCGCCCCATGGCTGACTAATTTTTTTTATTTATGCAGAGGCCG
AGGCCGCCTCGGCCTCTGAGCTATTCCAGAAGTAGTGAGGAGGCTTTTTTGGAGGCCTAGGCTTTTGCAA
AAAGCTTGATTCTTCTGACACAACAGTCTCGAACTTAAGGCTAGAGCCACCATGATTGAACAAGATGGAT
TGCACGCAGGTTCTCCGGCCGCTTGGGTGGAGAGGCTATTCGGCTATGACTGGGCACAACAGACAATCGG
CTGCTCTGATGCCGCCGTGTTCCGGCTGTCAGCGCAGGGGCGCCCGGTTCTTTTTGTCAAGACCGACCTG
TCCGGTGCCCTGAATGAACTGCAGGACGAGGCAGCGCGGCTATCGTGGCTGGCCACGACGGGCGTTCCTT
GCGCAGCTGTGCTCGACGTTGTCACTGAAGCGGGAAGGGACTGGCTGCTATTGGGCGAAGTGCCGGGGCA
GGATCTCCTGTCATCTCACCTTGCTCCTGCCGAGAAAGTATCCATCATGGCTGATGCAATGCGGCGGCTG
CATACGCTTGATCCGGCTACCTGCCCATTCGACCACCAAGCGAAACATCGCATCGAGCGAGCACGTACTC
GGATGGAAGCCGGTCTTGTCGATCAGGATGATCTGGACGAAGAGCATCAGGGGCTCGCGCCAGCCGAACT
GTTCGCCAGGCTCAAGGCGCGCATGCCCGACGGCGAGGATCTCGTCGTGACCCATGGCGATGCCTGCTTG
CCGAATATCATGGTGGAAAATGGCCGCTTTTCTGGATTCATCGACTGTGGCCGGCTGGGTGTGGCGGACC
GCTATCAGGACATAGCGTTGGCTACCCGTGATATTGCTGAAGAGCTTGGCGGCGAATGGGCTGACCGCTT
CCTCGTGCTTTACGGTATCGCCGCTCCCGATTCGCAGCGCATCGCCTTCTATCGCCTTCTTGACGAGTTC
TTCTGAGCGGGACTCTGGGGTTCGAAATGACCGACCAAGCGACGCCCAACCTGCCATCACGATGGCCGCA
ATAAAATATCTTTATTTTCATTACATCTGTGTGTTGGTTTTTTGTGTGAATCGATAGCGATAAGGATCCT
CTTTGCGCTTGCGTTTTCCCTTGTCCAGATAGCCCAGTAGCTGACATTCATCCGGGGTCAGCACCGTTTC
TGCGGACTGGCTTTCTACGTAATGGTTTCTTAGACGTCAGGTGGCACTTTTCGGGGAAATGTGCGCGGAA
CCCCTATTTGTTTATTTTTCTAAATACATTCAAATATGTATCCGCTCATGAGACAATAACCCTGATAAAT
GCTTCAATAATATTGAAAAAGGAAGAGTATGAGTATTCAACATTTCCGTGTCGCCCTTATTCCCTTTTTT
GCGGCATTTTGCCTTCCTGTTTTTGCTCACCCAGAAACGCTGGTGAAAGTAAAAGATGCTGAAGATCAGT
TGGGTGCACGAGTGGGTTACATCGAACTGGATCTCAACAGCGGTAAGATCCTTGAGAGTTTTCGCCCCGA
AGAACGTTTTCCAATGATGAGCACTTTCAAAGTTCTGCTATGTGGCGCGGTATTATCCCGTATTGACGCC
GGGCAAGAGCAACTCGGTCGCCGCATACACTATTCTCAGAATGACTTGGTTGAGTACTCACCAGTCACAG
AAAAGCATCTTACGGATGGCATGACAGTAAGAGAATTATGCAGTGCTGCCATAACCATGAGTGATAACAC
TGCGGCCAACTTACTTCTGACAACTATCGGAGGACCGAAGGAGCTAACCGCTTTTTTGCACAACATGGGG
GATCATGTAACTCGCCTTGATCGTTGGGAACCGGAGCTGAATGAAGCCATACCAAACGACGAGCGTGACA
CCACGATGCCTGTAGCAATGGCAACAACGTTGCGCAAACTATTAACTGGCGAACTACTTACTCTAGCTTC
CCGGCAACAATTAATAGACTGGATGGAGGCGGATAAAGTTGCAGGACCACTTCTGCGCTCGGCCCTTCCG
GCTGGCTGGTTTATTGCTGATAAATCTGGAGCCGGTGAGCGTGGGTCTCGCGGTATCATTGCAGCACTGG
GGCCAGATGGTAAGCCCTCCCGTATCGTAGTTATCTACACGACGGGGAGTCAGGCAACTATGGATGAACG
AAATAGACAGATCGCTGAGATAGGTGCCTCACTGATTAAGCATTGGTAATTCGAAATGACCGACCAAGCG
ACGCCCAACCGGTATCAGCTCACTCAAAGGCGGTAATACGGTTATCCACAGAATCAGGGGATAACGCAGG
AAAGAACATGTGAGCAAAAGGCCAGCAAAAGGCCAGGAACCGTAAAAAGGCCGCGTTGCTGGCGTTTTTC
CATAGGCTCCGCCCCCCTGACGAGCATCACAAAAATCGACGCTCAAGTCAGAGGTGGCGAAACCCGACAG
GACTATAAAGATACCAGGCGTTTCCCCCTGGAAGCTCCCTCGTGCGCTCTCCTGTTCCGACCCTGCCGCT
TACCGGATACCTGTCCGCCTTTCTCCCTTCGGGAAGCGTGGCGCTTTCTCATAGCTCACGCTGTAGGTAT
CTCAGTTCGGTGTAGGTCGTTCGCTCCAAGCTGGGCTGTGTGCACGAACCCCCCGTTCAGCCCGACCGCT
GCGCCTTATCCGGTAACTATCGTCTTGAGTCCAACCCGGTAAGACACGACTTATCGCCACTGGCAGCAGC
CACTGGTAACAGGATTAGCAGAGCGAGGTATGTAGGCGGTGCTACAGAGTTCTTGAAGTGGTGGCCTAAC
TACGGCTACACTAGAAGGACAGTATTTGGTATCTGCGCTCTGCTGAAGCCAGTTACCTTCGGAAAAAGAG
TTGGTAGCTCTTGATCCGGCAAACAAACCACCGCTGGTAGCGGTGGTTTTTTTGTTTGCAAGCAGCAGAT
TACGCGCAGAAAAAAAGGATTTCAAGAAGATCCTTTGATCTTTTCTACGGGGTCTGACGCTCAGTGGAAC
GAAAACTCACGTTAAGGGATTTTGGTCATGAGATTATCAAAAAGGATCTTCACCTAGATCCTTTTATAGT
CCGGAAATACAGGAACGCACGCTGGATGGCCCTTCGCTGGGATGGTGAAACCATGAAAAATGGCAGCTTC
AGTGGATTAAGTGGGGGTAATGTGGCCTGTACCCTCTGGTTGCATAGGTATTCATACGGTTAAAATTTAT
CAGGCGCGATTGCGGCAGTTTTTCGGGTGGTTTGTTGCCATTTTTACCTGTCTGCTGCCGTGATCGCGCT
GAACGCGTTTTAGCGGTGCGTACAATTAAGGGATTATGGTAAATCCACTTACTGTCTGCCCTCGTAGCCA
TCGAGATAAACCGCAGTACTCCGGCCACGATGCGTCCGGCGTAGAGGATCGAGATCT
Features (pLannotate 1.2.2; 21 found; start..end, strand, type, name):
    140..517     +  enhancer       CMV enhancer: human cytomegalovirus immediate early enhancer
    519..718     +  promoter       CMV promoter: human cytomegalovirus (CMV) immediate early promoter
    857..989     +  intron         chimeric intron: chimera between introns from human β-globin and immunoglobulin heavy chain genes
   1033..1051    +  promoter       T7 promoter: promoter for bacteriophage T7 RNA polymerase
   1067..1957    +  CDS            HaloTag®: modified bacterial dehalogenase that forms covalent bonds with chloroalkane derivatives
   1970..1990    +  CDS            TEV site: tobacco etch virus (TEV) protease recognition and cleavage site
   2015..3607    +  CDS            CDC73 (sequence withheld): CDC73_HUMAN - Also known as C1orf28, HRPT2. Experimental evidence at protein level: Swiss-Prot protein existence level 1. Tumor suppressor probably involved in transcriptional and post-transcriptional control pathways. May be involved in cell cycle progression through the regulation of cyclin D1/PRAD1 expression. Component of the PAF1 complex (PAF1C) which has multiple functions during transcription by RNA polymerase II and is implicated in regulation of development and maintenance of embryonic stem cell pluripotency. PAF1C associates with RNA polymerase II through interaction with POLR2A CTD
   3656..3681    +  CDS            SET1 (fragment): solubility-enhancement tag derived from T7 phage gene 10B
   3689..3705    +  terminator     T7 terminator (fragment): transcription terminator for bacteriophage T7 RNA polymerase
   3725..3846    -  polyA_signal   SV40 poly(A) signal: SV40 polyadenylation signal
   3869..3937    -  CDS            large T antigen (fragment): large T antigen from SV40 (simian virus 40)
   3942..3974    +  rep_origin     M13 ori (fragment): M13 bacteriophage origin of replication; arrow indicates direction of (+) strand synthesis
   3975..4026    -  misc_feature   bom (fragment): basis of mobility region from pBR322
   4091..4448    +  promoter       SV40 promoter: SV40 enhancer and early promoter
   4499..5290    +  CDS            neo: KKA2_KLEPN - Also known as kan, nptII. Experimental evidence at protein level: Swiss-Prot protein existence level 1. Resistance to kanamycin, neomycin, paromomycin, ribostamycin, butirosin and gentamicin B. From Klebsiella pneumoniae.
   5357..5405    +  polyA_signal   poly(A) signal: synthetic polyadenylation signal
   5426..5518    -  CDS            tnpA (fragment): TN5P_ECOLX - Also known as tnp. Experimental evidence at protein level: Swiss-Prot protein existence level 1. Mediates transposition of transposon Tn5 by a 'cut and paste' mechanism. First, the monomeric transposase binds the 19 bp inverted DNA repeats flanking the transposon. Then, dimerization of the DNA- bound transposase creates a synaptic DNA complex. After nicking of the first DNA strand, excision of the transposon proceeds through a series of intermediates. The transposase then mediates the insertion of the transposon at a new site by strand transfer. The activity of the wild- type tran
   5561..5665    +  promoter       AmpR promoter: bla
   5666..6526    +  CDS            AmpR: β-lactamase; bla; confers resistance to ampicillin, carbenicillin, and related antibiotics
   6684..7272    -  rep_origin     ori: high-copy-number ColE1/pMB1/pBR322/pUC origin of replication
   7388..7671    +  misc_feature   cer region: ColE1-derived recombination site that helps to maintain plasmids as monomers
