[The description below was written by a language model from this plasmid's Addgene catalogue record and pLannotate feature annotations shown in this document.]
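Description:
pHTN-HaloTag_CDC73:1-531 is a mammalian expression plasmid of about 7.7 kb, built on Promega's pHTN-HaloTag backbone, that produces full-length wild-type human CDC73 (residues M1 to F531, a 1,593 bp open reading frame) fused to an N-terminal HaloTag. In bacteria it is maintained as a high-copy plasmid through a ColE1/pUC-type origin and selected with ampicillin via the β-lactamase gene. A ColE1-derived cer site is also annotated, which helps keep the plasmid monomeric. For mammalian cells, a separate cassette with the SV40 enhancer/early promoter, the neo gene and a synthetic poly(A) signal allows G418 selection of stable transfectants.

The fusion is driven by the CMV immediate-early enhancer and promoter, followed by a chimeric β-globin/immunoglobulin intron that generally improves transcript processing and expression, and it ends in an SV40 polyadenylation signal. A T7 promoter upstream of the coding region would also permit in vitro transcription. HaloTag is a modified bacterial dehalogenase that bonds covalently to chloroalkane ligands, so the fusion can be fluorescently labelled, captured on resin or used in proximity-based assays. A TEV protease site in the linker between HaloTag and CDC73 allows the tag to be removed. The insert was derived from a Mammalian Gene Collection clone and introduced by ligation-independent cloning, with the flanking EcoRI and XbaI sites retained. Several short annotated fragments (SET1, T7 terminator, large T antigen, M13 ori, bom, tnpA) appear to be backbone remnants or incidental matches rather than functional parts.

CDC73 is a tumour suppressor and a component of the PAF1 complex, which associates with RNA polymerase II. The plasmid was deposited with a study evaluating the ligandability of WD40 repeat-containing proteins, but the record does not state which assay it was used in.
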