Addgene plasmid #210982: pHTN-HaloTag_CDC73:1-531
Purpose: Mammalian expression of full-length human CDC73. N-terminal HaloTag.
Depositing lab: Cheryl Arrowsmith. Publication: A Target Class Ligandability Evaluation of WD40 Repeat-Containing Proteins. Ackloo S, Li F, Szewczyk M, Seitova A, Loppnau P, Zeng H, Xu J, Ahmad S, Arnautova YA, Baghaie AJ, Beldar S, Bolotokova A, Centrella PA, Chau I, Clark MA, Cuozzo JW, Dehghani-Tafti S, Disch JS, Dong A, Dumas A, Feng JA, Ghiabi P, Gibson E, Gilmer J, Goldman B, Green SR, Guie MA, Guilinger JP, Harms N, Herasymenko O, Houliston S, Hutchinson A, Kearnes S, Keefe AD, Kimani SW, Kramer T, Kutera M, Kwak HA, Lento C, Li Y, Liu J, Loup J, Machado RAC, Mulhern CJ, Perveen S, Righetto GL, Riley P, Shrestha S, Sigel EA, Silva M, Sintchak MD, Slakman BL, Taylor RD, Thompson J, Torng W, Underkoffler C, von Rechenberg M, Walsh RT, Watson I, Wilson DJ, Wolf E, Yadav M, Yazdi AK, Zhang J, Zhang Y, Santhakumar V, Edwards AM, Barsyte-Lovejoy D, Schapira M, Brown PJ, Halabelian L, Arrowsmith CH. J Med Chem. 2025 Jan 23;68(2):1092-1112. doi: 10.1021/acs.jmedchem.4c02010. Epub 2024 Nov 4. PubMed 39495097.
Backbone
  Vector backbone: pHTN-HaloTag
  Backbone manufacturer: Promega
  Vector type: Mammalian Expression
  Selectable markers: Neomycin (select with G418)
Growth in bacteria
  Bacterial resistance: Ampicillin, 100 μg/mL
  Growth temperature: 37°C
  Growth strain: DH5alpha
  Copy number: High Copy
Gene/Insert
  Gene/Insert name: CDC73:M1-F531
  Species: H. sapiens (human)
  Insert size (bp): 1593
  Mutation: wild type
  Entrez Gene: CDC73 (a.k.a. C1orf28, FIHP, HPTJT, HRPT1, HRPT2, HYX)
  Promoter: CMV
  Tag / fusion protein: HaloTag (N terminal on insert)
  Cloning method: Ligation Independent Cloning
  Sequencing primers: 5′ ACCTGATCGGCAGCGAGATC; 3′ CTTATCATGTCTGCTCGAAG
Resource information
  A portion of this plasmid was derived from a plasmid made by: Mammalian Gene Collection (BC065037)
Terms and licenses: Academic/Nonprofit Terms; Industry Terms: Not Available to Industry
Depositor comments: 5' Cloning Site: EcoR1 (not destroyed), 3' Cloning Site: Xba1 (not destroyed). N terminal tag: maeigtgfpfdphyvevlgermhyvdvgprdgtpvlflhgnptssyvwrniiphvapthrciapdligmgksdkpdlgyffddhvrfmdafiealgleevvlvihdwgsalgfhwakrnpervkgiafmefirpiptwdewpefaretfqafrttdvgrkliidqnvfiegtlpmgvvrpltevemdhyrepflnpvdreplwrfpnelpiagepanivalveeymdwlhqspvpkllfwgtpgvlippaeaarlakslpnckavdigpglnllqednpdligseiarwlstleisgepttedlyfqsdnaiasef.
How to cite: pHTN-HaloTag_CDC73:1-531 was a gift from Cheryl Arrowsmith (Addgene plasmid # 210982 ; http://n2t.net/addgene:210982 ; RRID:Addgene_210982)
