>Addgene plasmid #210982 | pHTN-HaloTag_CDC73:1-531 | depositor partial sequence | sequence record 411444 | Insert sequence
[1593 nt withheld, positions 1-1593]
